Addgene plasmid #161786: pSMALB
Purpose: (Empty Backbone) Gateway destination vector with bidirectional CMV-SFFV promoter for high expression of gene of interest and TagBFP.
Depositing lab: John Dick & Peter van Galen. Depositing organization: University Health Network. Publication: Reduced lymphoid lineage priming promotes human hematopoietic stem cell expansion. van Galen P, Kreso A, Wienholds E, Laurenti E, Eppert K, Lechman ER, Mbong N, Hermans K, Dobson S, April C, Fan JB, Dick JE. Cell Stem Cell. 2014 Jan 2;14(1):94-106. doi: 10.1016/j.stem.2013.11.021. PubMed 24388174.
Backbone
  Vector backbone: MA1
  Backbone size (bp): 10000
  Modifications to backbone: Inserted loxP and Gateway acceptor sites to facilitate insertion of transgene. Created bidirectional CMV-SFFV promotor for high expression of transgene and TagBFP.
  Vector type: Mammalian Expression, Lentiviral
  Promoter: Bidirectional minhCMV and SFFV
  Tag / fusion protein: TagBFP
Growth in bacteria
  Bacterial resistance: Chloramphenicol and Ampicillin, 25 & 100 μg/mL
  Growth temperature: 37°C
  Growth strain: ccdB Survival
  Copy number: Low Copy
Terms and licenses: Academic/Nonprofit Terms; Industry Terms: Not Available to Industry
How to cite: pSMALB was a gift from John Dick & Peter van Galen (Addgene plasmid # 161786 ; http://n2t.net/addgene:161786 ; RRID:Addgene_161786)
