[The description below was written by a language model from this plasmid's Addgene catalogue record and pLannotate feature annotations shown in this document.]
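Description:
pSMALB is an empty Gateway destination vector built on the MA1 lentiviral backbone (about 10 kb) for delivering and strongly expressing a gene of interest in mammalian cells alongside a blue fluorescent marker. The bacterial portion carries a ColE1/pUC-type origin, an f1 origin and an ampicillin resistance gene. The Gateway cassette adds chloramphenicol resistance and the ccdB toxin gene, so the unrecombined vector is maintained under dual selection in a ccdB-tolerant strain. The catalogue lists it as low copy even though the annotated origin is of the high-copy type.

The viral transfer cassette has a third-generation, self-inactivating layout. A CMV enhancer/promoter replaces U3 and drives a truncated HIV-1 5' LTR. This is followed by the Ψ packaging signal with a gag fragment, the RRE for Rev-dependent export, the cPPT/CTS, a WPRE and a ΔU3 3' LTR, with an SV40 poly(A) signal and SV40 origin downstream.

At the centre is a bidirectional promoter. A minimal CMV promoter points in the antisense direction and drives TagBFP, which terminates at an SV40 poly(A) signal. The adjacent SFFV promoter points in the sense direction into the attR1–CmR–ccdB–attR2 cassette. An LR reaction with an entry clone swaps this cassette for the transgene and removes ccdB, which counter-selects against unrecombined plasmid in standard strains. TagBFP is therefore a separately transcribed reporter for transduced cells, not a fusion partner.

Two loxP sites in the same orientation flank the Gateway region, so an inserted transgene could in principle be excised by Cre. The associated publication concerns human hematopoietic stem cells, consistent with the choice of the SFFV promoter for strong expression in blood lineages.
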