Features (pLannotate 1.2.2; 39 found; start..end, strand, type, name):
    112..247     +  rep_origin     SV40 ori: SV40 origin of replication
    268..286     -  promoter       T7 promoter: promoter for bacteriophage T7 RNA polymerase
    294..449     +  CDS            lacZα (fragment): LacZα fragment of β-galactosidase; lacZ fragment
    454..882     +  rep_origin     f1 ori (sequence partly withheld): f1 bacteriophage origin of replication; arrow indicates direction of (+) strand synthesis
    935..1039    +  promoter       AmpR promoter: bla
   1040..1900    +  CDS            AmpR: β-lactamase; bla; confers resistance to ampicillin, carbenicillin, and related antibiotics
   2071..2659    +  rep_origin     ori: high-copy-number ColE1/pMB1/pBR322/pUC origin of replication
   2842..2934    +  CDS            lacI (fragment): lac repressor; lacI; The lac repressor binds to the lac operator to inhibit transcription in E. coli. This inhibition can be relieved by adding lactose or isopropyl-β-D-thiogalactopyranoside (IPTG).
   2947..2968    +  protein_bind   CAP binding site: CAP binding activates transcription in the presence of cAMP. E. coli catabolite activator protein
   2983..3013    +  promoter       lac promoter: promoter for the E. coli lac operon
   3021..3037    +  protein_bind   lac operator: The lac repressor binds to the lac operator to inhibit transcription in E. coli. This inhibition can be relieved by adding lactose or isopropyl-β-D-thiogalactopyranoside (IPTG). lac repressor encoded by lacI
   3082..3100    +  promoter       T3 promoter: promoter for bacteriophage T3 RNA polymerase
   3201..3580    +  enhancer       CMV enhancer: human cytomegalovirus immediate early enhancer
   3581..3784    +  promoter       CMV promoter: human cytomegalovirus (CMV) immediate early promoter
   3799..3979    +  LTR            5' LTR (truncated): truncated 5' long terminal repeat (LTR) from HIV-1
   4026..4151    +  misc_feature   HIV-1 Ψ: packaging signal of human immunodeficiency virus type 1
   4135..4498    +  CDS            HIV-1 gag (fragment): gag protein from human immunodeficiency virus 1; gag
   4644..4877    +  misc_feature   RRE: The Rev response element (RRE) of HIV-1 allows for Rev-dependent mRNA export from the nucleus to the cytoplasm.
   5254..5354    +  CDS            Rev (fragment): human immunodeficiency virus 1 (HIV-1) Rev protein; rev; enhances nuclear export of unspliced and incompletely spliced viral mRNAs
   5373..5490    +  misc_feature   cPPT/CTS: central polypurine tract and central termination sequence of HIV-1
   5515..5599    +  CDS            large T antigen (fragment): large T antigen from SV40 (simian virus 40)
   5622..5756    +  polyA_signal   SV40 poly(A) signal: SV40 polyadenylation signal
   5802..6500    -  CDS            TagBFP: TagBFP is a basic (constitutively fluorescent) blue fluorescent protein published in 2008, derived from Entacmaea quadricolor. It is reported to be a very rapidly-maturing monomer with very low acid sensitivity.
   6604..6642    -  promoter       minimal CMV promoter: human cytomegalovirus (CMV) immediate early promoter
   6689..7063    +  promoter       SFFV promoter (fragment): spleen focus-forming virus long terminal repeat (LTR) promoter
   7076..7109    +  protein_bind   loxP: Cre-mediated recombination occurs in the 8-bp core sequence (GCATACAT). Cre recombinase
   7124..7248    +  protein_bind   attR1: mutant version of attR; recombination site for the Gateway® LR reaction LR Clonase™
   7273..7303    +  promoter       lac UV5 promoter: E. coli lac promoter with an "up" mutation
   7327..7356    +  promoter       cat promoter (fragment): promoter of the E. coli cat gene encoding chloramphenicol acetyltransferase
   7357..8038    +  CDS            CmR (fragment): chloramphenicol acetyltransferase confers resistance to chloramphenicol
   8195..8353    +  CDS            ccdA (fragment): CCDA_ECO57 - Also known as H, letA. Experimental evidence at protein level: Swiss-Prot protein existence level 1. Antitoxin component of a type II toxin-antitoxin (TA) system which inhibits the post-segregational killing (PSK) of plasmid-free cells, also referred to as a plasmid addiction system. Binds to and blocks the activity of CcdB; will also remove bound CcdB protein from the CcdB-GyrA complex by forming a CcdA-CcdB complex, a process termed rejuvenation. Functions as a transcriptional corepressor for the ccdAB operon, repression also requires CcdB (By similarity). From Escherichia coli
   8358..8660    +  CDS            ccdB: CCDB_ECOLI - Also known as G, letB, letD. Experimental evidence at protein level: Swiss-Prot protein existence level 1. Toxic component of a type II toxin-antitoxin (TA) system, functioning in plasmid maintainence. Responsible for the post- segregational killing (PSK) of plasmid-free cells, also referred to as a plasmid addiction system. Half-life of over 2 hours. Cell killing by CcdB is accompanied by filamentation, defects in chromosome and plasmid segregation, defects in cell division, formation of anucleate cells, decreased DNA synthesis and plasmid loss. Interferes with the activity of DN
   8704..8828    -  protein_bind   attR2: mutant version of attR; recombination site for the Gateway® LR reaction LR Clonase™
   8828..8870    -  misc_feature   MCS (fragment): pBluescript multiple cloning site
   8871..8904    +  protein_bind   loxP: Cre-mediated recombination occurs in the 8-bp core sequence (GCATACAT). Cre recombinase
   8910..9498    +  misc_feature   WPRE: woodchuck hepatitis virus posttranscriptional regulatory element
   9515..9583    +  CDS            nef (fragment): NEF_HV1Z2 - Experimental evidence at protein level: Swiss-Prot protein existence level 1. Extracellular Nef protein targets CD4(+) T-lymphocytes for apoptosis by interacting with CXCR4 surface receptors. From Human immunodeficiency virus type 1 group M subtype D (isolate Z2/CDC-Z34) (HIV-1).
   9585..9818    +  LTR            3' LTR (ΔU3): self-inactivating 3' long terminal repeat (LTR) from HIV-1
   9890..72      +  polyA_signal   SV40 poly(A) signal (across the origin): SV40 polyadenylation signal
>Addgene plasmid #161786 | pSMALB | addgene full sequence | sequence record 421669 | Addgene NGS Result
AAATTTCACAAATAAAGCATTTTTTTCACTGCATTCTAGTTGTGGTTTGTCCAAACTCATCAATGTATCT
TATCATGTCTGGCTCTAGCTATCCCGCCCCTAACTCCGCCCATCCCGCCCCTAACTCCGCCCAGTTCCGC
CCATTCTCCGCCCCATGGCTGACTAATTTTTTTTATTTATGCAGAGGCCGAGGCCGCCTCGGCCTCTGAG
CTATTCCAGAAGTAGTGAGGAGGCTTTTTTGGAGGCCTAGGGACGTACCCAATTCGCCCTATAGTGAGTC
GTATTACGCGCGCTCACTGGCCGTCGTTTTACAACGTCGTGACTGGGAAAACCCTGGCGTTACCCAACTT
AATCGCCTTGCAGCACATCCCCCTTTCGCCAGCTGGCGTAATAGCGAAGAGGCCCGCACCGATCGCCCTT
CCCAACAGTTGCGCAGCCTGAATGGCGAATGGG
[124 nt withheld, positions 454-577]
C
[91 nt withheld, positions 579-669]
A
[49 nt withheld, positions 671-719]
CCTTTGACGTTGGAGTCCACGTTCTTT
[37 nt withheld, positions 747-783]
ACCCTATCTCGGTCTATTCTTTTGATTTATAAGGGATTTTGCCGATTTCGGCCTATTGGTTAAAAAATGA
GCTGATTTAACAAAAATTTAACGCGAATTTTAACAAAATATTAACGCTTACAATTTAGGTGGCACTTTTC
GGGGAAATGTGCGCGGAACCCCTATTTGTTTATTTTTCTAAATACATTCAAATATGTATCCGCTCATGAG
ACAATAACCCTGATAAATGCTTCAATAATATTGAAAAAGGAAGAGTATGAGTATTCAACATTTCCGTGTC
GCCCTTATTCCCTTTTTTGCGGCATTTTGCCTTCCTGTTTTTGCTCACCCAGAAACGCTGGTGAAAGTAA
AAGATGCTGAAGATCAGTTGGGTGCACGAGTGGGTTACATCGAACTGGATCTCAACAGCGGTAAGATCCT
TGAGAGTTTTCGCCCCGAAGAACGTTTTCCAATGATGAGCACTTTTAAAGTTCTGCTATGTGGCGCGGTA
TTATCCCGTATTGACGCCGGGCAAGAGCAACTCGGTCGCCGCATACACTATTCTCAGAATGACTTGGTTG
AGTACTCACCAGTCACAGAAAAGCATCTTACGGATGGCATGACAGTAAGAGAATTATGCAGTGCTGCCAT
AACCATGAGTGATAACACTGCGGCCAACTTACTTCTGACAACGATCGGAGGACCGAAGGAGCTAACCGCT
TTTTTGCACAACATGGGGGATCATGTAACTCGCCTTGATCGTTGGGAACCGGAGCTGAATGAAGCCATAC
CAAACGACGAGCGTGACACCACGATGCCTGTAGCAATGGCAACAACGTTGCGCAAACTATTAACTGGCGA
ACTACTTACTCTAGCTTCCCGGCAACAATTAATAGACTGGATGGAGGCGGATAAAGTTGCAGGACCACTT
CTGCGCTCGGCCCTTCCGGCTGGCTGGTTTATTGCTGATAAATCTGGAGCCGGTGAGCGTGGGTCTCGCG
GTATCATTGCAGCACTGGGGCCAGATGGTAAGCCCTCCCGTATCGTAGTTATCTACACGACGGGGAGTCA
GGCAACTATGGATGAACGAAATAGACAGATCGCTGAGATAGGTGCCTCACTGATTAAGCATTGGTAACTG
TCAGACCAAGTTTACTCATATATACTTTAGATTGATTTAAAACTTCATTTTTAATTTAAAAGGATCTAGG
TGAAGATCCTTTTTGATAATCTCATGACCAAAATCCCTTAACGTGAGTTTTCGTTCCACTGAGCGTCAGA
CCCCGTAGAAAAGATCAAAGGATCTTCTTGAGATCCTTTTTTTCTGCGCGTAATCTGCTGCTTGCAAACA
AAAAAACCACCGCTACCAGCGGTGGTTTGTTTGCCGGATCAAGAGCTACCAACTCTTTTTCCGAAGGTAA
CTGGCTTCAGCAGAGCGCAGATACCAAATACTGTTCTTCTAGTGTAGCCGTAGTTAGGCCACCACTTCAA
GAACTCTGTAGCACCGCCTACATACCTCGCTCTGCTAATCCTGTTACCAGTGGCTGCTGCCAGTGGCGAT
AAGTCGTGTCTTACCGGGTTGGACTCAAGACGATAGTTACCGGATAAGGCGCAGCGGTCGGGCTGAACGG
GGGGTTCGTGCACACAGCCCAGCTTGGAGCGAACGACCTACACCGAACTGAGATACCTACAGCGTGAGCT
ATGAGAAAGCGCCACGCTTCCCGAAGGGAGAAAGGCGGACAGGTATCCGGTAAGCGGCAGGGTCGGAACA
GGAGAGCGCACGAGGGAGCTTCCAGGGGGAAACGCCTGGTATCTTTATAGTCCTGTCGGGTTTCGCCACC
TCTGACTTGAGCGTCGATTTTTGTGATGCTCGTCAGGGGGGCGGAGCCTATGGAAAAACGCCAGCAACGC
GGCCTTTTTACGGTTCCTGGCCTTTTGCTGGCCTTTTGCTCACATGTTCTTTCCTGCGTTATCCCCTGAT
TCTGTGGATAACCGTATTACCGCCTTTGAGTGAGCTGATACCGCTCGCCGCAGCCGAACGACCGAGCGCA
GCGAGTCAGTGAGCGAGGAAGCGGAAGAGCGCCCAATACGCAAACCGCCTCTCCCCGCGCGTTGGCCGAT
TCATTAATGCAGCTGGCACGACAGGTTTCCCGACTGGAAAGCGGGCAGTGAGCGCAACGCAATTAATGTG
AGTTAGCTCACTCATTAGGCACCCCAGGCTTTACACTTTATGCTTCCGGCTCGTATGTTGTGTGGAATTG
TGAGCGGATAACAATTTCACACAGGAAACAGCTATGACCATGATTACGCCAAGCGCGCAATTAACCCTCA
CTAAAGGGAACAAAAGCTGGAGCTGCAAGCTTGGCCATTGCATACGTTGTATCCATATCATAATATGTAC
ATTTATATTGGCTCATGTCCAACATTACCGCCATGTTGACATTGATTATTGACTAGTTATTAATAGTAAT
CAATTACGGGGTCATTAGTTCATAGCCCATATATGGAGTTCCGCGTTACATAACTTACGGTAAATGGCCC
GCCTGGCTGACCGCCCAACGACCCCCGCCCATTGACGTCAATAATGACGTATGTTCCCATAGTAACGCCA
ATAGGGACTTTCCATTGACGTCAATGGGTGGAGTATTTACGGTAAACTGCCCACTTGGCAGTACATCAAG
TGTATCATATGCCAAGTACGCCCCCTATTGACGTCAATGACGGTAAATGGCCCGCCTGGCATTATGCCCA
GTACATGACCTTATGGGACTTTCCTACTTGGCAGTACATCTACGTATTAGTCATCGCTATTACCATGGTG
ATGCGGTTTTGGCAGTACATCAATGGGCGTGGATAGCGGTTTGACTCACGGGGATTTCCAAGTCTCCACC
CCATTGACGTCAATGGGAGTTTGTTTTGGCACCAAAATCAACGGGACTTTCCAAAATGTCGTAACAACTC
CGCCCCATTGACGCAAATGGGCGGTAGGCGTGTACGGTGGGAGGTCTATATAAGCAGAGCTCGTTTAGTG
AACCGGGGTCTCTCTGGTTAGACCAGATCTGAGCCTGGGAGCTCTCTGGCTAACTAGGGAACCCACTGCT
TAAGCCTCAATAAAGCTTGCCTTGAGTGCTTCAAGTAGTGTGTGCCCGTCTGTTGTGTGACTCTGGTAAC
TAGAGATCCCTCAGACCCTTTTAGTCAGTGTGGAAAATCTCTAGCAGTGGCGCCCGAACAGGGACTTGAA
AGCGAAAGGGAAACCAGAGGAGCTCTCTCGACGCAGGACTCGGCTTGCTGAAGCGCGCACGGCAAGAGGC
GAGGGGCGGCGACTGGTGAGTACGCCAAAAATTTTGACTAGCGGAGGCTAGAAGGAGAGAGATGGGTGCG
AGAGCGTCAGTATTAAGCGGGGGAGAATTAGATCGCGATGGGAAAAAATTCGGTTAAGGCCAGGGGGAAA
GAAAAAATATAAATTAAAACATATAGTATGGGCAAGCAGGGAGCTAGAACGATTCGCAGTTAATCCTGGC
CTGTTAGAAACATCAGAAGGCTGTAGACAAATACTGGGACAGCTACAACCATCCCTTCAGACAGGATCAG
AAGAACTTAGATCATTATATAATACAGTAGCAACCCTCTATTGTGTGCATCAAAGGATAGAGATAAAAGA
CACCAAGGAAGCTTTAGACAAGATAGAGGAAGAGCAAAACAAAAGTAAGACCACCGCACAGCAAGCGGCC
GCTGATCTTCAGACCTGGAGGAGGAGATATGAGGGACAATTGGAGAAGTGAATTATATAAATATAAAGTA
GTAAAAATTGAACCATTAGGAGTAGCACCCACCAAGGCAAAGAGAAGAGTGGTGCAGAGAGAAAAAAGAG
CAGTGGGAATAGGAGCTTTGTTCCTTGGGTTCTTGGGAGCAGCAGGAAGCACTATGGGCGCAGCGTCAAT
GACGCTGACGGTACAGGCCAGACAATTATTGTCTGGTATAGTGCAGCAGCAGAACAATTTGCTGAGGGCT
ATTGAGGCGCAACAGCATCTGTTGCAACTCACAGTCTGGGGCATCAAGCAGCTCCAGGCAAGAATCCTGG
CTGTGGAAAGATACCTAAAGGATCAACAGCTCCTGGGGATTTGGGGTTGCTCTGGAAAACTCATTTGCAC
CACTGCTGTGCCTTGGAATGCTAGTTGGAGTAATAAATCTCTGGAACAGATTTGGAATCACACGACCTGG
ATGGAGTGGGACAGAGAAATTAACAATTACACAAGCTTAATACACTCCTTAATTGAAGAATCGCAAAACC
AGCAAGAAAAGAATGAACAAGAATTATTGGAATTAGATAAATGGGCAAGTTTGTGGAATTGGTTTAACAT
AACAAATTGGCTGTGGTATATAAAATTATTCATAATGATAGTAGGAGGCTTGGTAGGTTTAAGAATAGTT
TTTGCTGTACTTTCTATAGTGAATAGAGTTAGGCAGGGATATTCACCATTATCGTTTCAGACCCACCTCC
CAACCCCGAGGGGACCCGACAGGCCCGAAGGAATAGAAGAAGAAGGTGGAGAGAGAGACAGAGACAGATC
CATTCGATTAGTGAACGGATCTCGACGGTATCGGTTAACTTTTAAAAGAAAAGGGGGGATTGGGGGGTAC
AGTGCAGGGGAAAGAATAGTAGACATAATAGCAACAGACATACAAACTAAAGAATTACAAAAACAAATTA
CAAAAATTCAAAATTTTATCGATCACGAGACTAGCCTCGAGTGATCATAATCAGCCATACCACATTTGTA
GAGGTTTTACTTGCTTTAAAAAACCTCCCACACCTCCCCCTGAACCTGAAACATAAAATGAATGCAATTG
TTGTTGTTAACTTGTTTATTGCAGCTTATAATGGTTACAAATAAGGCAATAGCATCACAAATTTCACAAA
TAAGGCATTTTTTTCACTGCATTCTAGTTTTGGTTTGTCCAAACTCATCAATGTATCTTATCATGTCTGG
ATCTCAAATCCCTCGGAAGCTGCGCCTGTCATCGAATTCACCGGTCTAATTAAGCTTGTGCCCCAGTTTG
CTAGGGAGGTCGCAGTATCTGGCCACTGCCACCTCGTGCTGCTCGACGTAGGTCTCGTTGTTGGCCTCCT
TGATTCTTTCCAGTCTGTAGTCCACATAGTAGACGCCAGGCATCTTGAGGTTCTTAGCGGGTTTCTTGGA
TCTATATGTGGTCTTGATGTTTGCGATCAGATGGCTCCCGCCCACGAGCTTCAGGGCCATGTCGTTTCTG
CCTTCCAGGCCGCCGTCAGCGGGGTACAGCGTCTCGGTGAAGGCCTCCCAGCCGAGTGTTTTCTTCTGCA
TCACAGGGCCGTTGGATGTGAAGTTCACCCCTCTGATCTTGACGTTGTAGATGAGGCAGCCGTCCTGGAG
GCTGGTGTCCTGGGTAGCGGTCAGCACGCCCCCGTCTTCGTATGTGGTGACTCTCTCCCATGTGAAGCCC
TCAGGGAAGGACTGCTTGAAGAAGTCGGGGATGCCCTGGGTGTGGTTGATGAAGGTCTTGCTGCCGTAGA
GGAAGCTAGTAGCCAGGATGTCGAAGGCGAAGGGGAGAGGGCCGCCCTCGACCACCTTGATTCTCATGGT
CTGGGTGCCCTCGTAGGGCTTGCCTTCGCCCTCGGATGTGCACTTGAAGTGATGGTTGTCCACGGTGCCC
TCCATGTACAGCTTCATGTGCATGTTCTCCTTAATCAGCTCGCTCATGATGGTACCGAATTCCGCGGAGG
CTGGATCGGTCCCGGTGTCTTCTATGGAGGTCAAAACAGCGTGGATGGCGTCTCCAGGCGATCTGACGGT
TCACTAAACGAGCTCTGCTTATATAGGCCTCCCACCGTACACGCCTACCACTAGTAATGAAAGACCCCAC
CTGTAGGTTTGGCAAGCTAGCTGCAGTAACGCCATTTTGCAAGGCATGGAAAAATACCAAACCAAGAATA
GAGAAGTTCAGATCAAGGGCGGGTACATGAAAATAGCTAACGTTGGGCCAAACAGGATATCTGCGGTGAG
CAGTTTCGGCCCCGGCCCGGGGCCAAGAACAGATGGTCACCGCAGTTTCGGCCCCGGCCCGAGGCCAAGA
ACAGATGGTCCCCAGATATGGCCCAACCCTCAGCAGTTTCTTAAGACCCATCAGATGTTTCCAGGCTCCC
CCAAGGACCTGAAATGACCCTGCGCCTTATTTGAATTAACCAATCAGCCTGCTTCTCGCTTCTGTTCGCG
CGCTTCTGCTTCCCGAGCTCTATAAAAGAGCTCACAACCCCTCACTCGGCTTAATTAAGATCATAACTTC
GTATAGCATACATTATACGAAGTTATCCCAGCTTGATATCACAAGTTTGTACAAAAAAGCTGAACGAGAA
ACGTAAAATGATATAAATATCAATATATTAAATTAGATTTTGCATAAAAAACAGACTACATAATACTGTA
AAACACAACATATCCAGTCACTATGGCGGCCGCATTAGGCACCCCAGGCTTTACACTTTATGCTTCCGGC
TCGTATAATGTGTGGATTTTGAGTTAGGATCCGTCGAGATTTTCAGGAGCTAAGGAAGCTAAAATGGAGA
AAAAAATCACTGGATATACCACCGTTGATATATCCCAATGGCATCGTAAAGAACATTTTGAGGCATTTCA
GTCAGTTGCTCAATGTACCTATAACCAGACCGTTCAGCTGGATATTACGGCCTTTTTAAAGACCGTAAAG
AGAAATAAGCACAAGTTTTATCCGGCCTTTATTCACATTCTTGCCCGCCTGATGAATGCTCATCCGGAAT
TCCGTATGGCAATGAAAGACGGTGAGCTGGTGATATGGGATAGTGTTCACCCTTGTTACACCGTTTTCCA
TGAGCAAACTGAAACGTTTTCATCGCTCTGGAGTGAATACCACGACGATTTCCGGCAGTTTCTACACATA
TATTCGCAAGATGTGGCGTGTTACGGTGAAAACCTGGCCTATTTCCCTAAAGGGTTTATTGAGAATATGT
TTTTCGTCTCAGCCAATCCCTGGGTGAGTTTCACCAGTTTTGATTTAAACGTGGCCAATATGGACAACTT
CTTCGCCCCCGTTTTCACCATGGGCAAATATTATACGCAAGGCGACAAGGTGCTGATGCCGCTGGCGATT
CAGGTTCATCATGCCGTTTGTGATGGCTTCCATGTCGGCAGAATGCTTAATGAATTACAACAGTACTGCG
ATGAGTGGCAGGGCGGGGCGTAAACGCGTGGATCCGGCTTACTAAAAGCCAGATAACAGTATGCGTATTT
GCGCGCTGATTTTTGCGGTATAAGAATATATACTGATATGTATACCCGAAGTATGTCAAAAAGAGGTATG
CTATGAAGCAGCGTATTACAGTGACAGTTGACAGCGACAGCTATCAGTTGCTCAAGGCATATATGATGTC
AATATCTCCGGTCTGGTAAGCACAACCATGCAGAATGAAGCCCGTCGTCTGCGTGCCGAACGCTGGAAAG
CGGAAAATCAGGAAGGGATGGCTGAGGTCGCCCGGTTTATTGAAATGAACGGCTCTTTTGCTGACGAGAA
CAGGGGCTGGTGAAATGCAGTTTAAGGTTTACACCTATAAAAGAGAGAGCCGTTATCGTCTGTTTGTGGA
TGTACAGAGTGATATTATTGACACGCCCGGGCGACGGATGGTGATCCCCCTGGCCAGTGCACGTCTGCTG
TCAGATAAAGTCTCCCGTGAACTTTACCCGGTGGTGCATATCGGGGATGAAAGCTGGCGCATGATGACCA
CCGATATGGCCAGTGTGCCGGTCTCCGTTATCGGGGAAGAAGTGGCTGATCTCAGCCACCGCGAAAATGA
CATCAAAAACGCCATTAACCTGATGTTCTGGGGAATATAAATGTCAGGCTCCCTTATACACAGCCAGTCT
GCAGGTCGACCATAGTGACTGGATATGTTGTGTTTTACAGTATTATGTAGTCTGTTTTTTATGCAAAATC
TAATTTAATATATTGATATTTATATCATTTTACGTTTCTCGTTCAGCTTTCTTGTACAAAGTGGTGATAT
CGAATTCCTGCAGCCCGGGGGATCCACTAGTTCTAGAATAACTTCGTATAGCATACATTATACGAAGTTA
TTCGACAATCAACCTCTGGATTACAAAATTTGTGAAAGATTGACTGGTATTCTTAACTATGTTGCTCCTT
TTACGCTATGTGGATACGCTGCTTTAATGCCTTTGTATCATGCTATTGCTTCCCGTATGGCTTTCATTTT
CTCCTCCTTGTATAAATCCTGGTTGCTGTCTCTTTATGAGGAGTTGTGGCCCGTTGTCAGGCAACGTGGC
GTGGTGTGCACTGTGTTTGCTGACGCAACCCCCACTGGTTGGGGCATTGCCACCACCTGTCAGCTCCTTT
CCGGGACTTTCGCTTTCCCCCTCCCTATTGCCACGGCGGAACTCATCGCCGCCTGCCTTGCCCGCTGCTG
GACAGGGGCTCGGCTGTTGGGCACTGACAATTCCGTGGTGTTGTCGGGGAAGCTGACGTCCTTTCCATGG
CTGCTCGCCTGTGTTGCCACCTGGATTCTGCGCGGGACGTCCTTCTGCTACGTCCCTTCGGCCCTCAATC
CAGCGGACCTTCCTTCCCGCGGCCTGCTGCCGGCTCTGCGGCCTCTTCCGCGTCTTCGCCTTCGCCCTCA
GACGAGTCGGATCTCCCTTTGGGCCGCCTCCCCGCCTGGAATTCGAGCTCGGTACCTTTAAGACCAATGA
CTTACAAGGCAGCTGTAGATCTTAGCCACTTTTTAAAAGAAAAGGGGGGACTGGAAGGGCTAATTCACTC
CCAACGAAGACAAGATCTGCTTTTTGCTTGTACTGGGTCTCTCTGGTTAGACCAGATCTGAGCCTGGGAG
CTCTCTGGCTAACTAGGGAACCCACTGCTTAAGCCTCAATAAAGCTTGCCTTGAGTGCTTCAAGTAGTGT
GTGCCCGTCTGTTGTGTGACTCTGGTAACTAGAGATCCCTCAGACCCTTTTAGTCAGTGTGGAAAATCTC
TAGCAGTAGTAGTTCATGTCATCTTATTATTCAGTATTTATAACTTGCAAAGAAATGAATATCAGAGAGT
GAGAGGAACTTGTTTATTGCAGCTTATAATGGTTACAAATAAAGCAATAGCATCAC
